>Addgene plasmid #15330 | FLAG-ELL 45-373 pBacPAK8 | addgene partial sequence | sequence record 21780 | 15330 with Polyhedrin-F
TGTTTTCGTACAGTTTTGTAATAAAAAAACCTATAAATACGGATCCCTGCAGGCCTATGCCAGACTACAA
GGACGATGATGACAAGCTCGACGATTCTGTTTCACTGAGGCCATCTATCCGATTTCAAGGAAGCCAAGGG
CACATCTCCATCCCCCAGCCTGACTGCCCCGCAGAGGCGCGGACGTTCTCCTTCTACCTCTCCAACATCG
GCCGCGACAACCCCCAGGGCAGCTTCGACTGCATCCAGCAGTATGTCTCCAGTCATGGGGAAGTTCACCT
GGACTGCCTGGGCAGCATACAGGACAAGATCACGGTGTGTGCCACCGACGACTCCTACCAGAAGGCGCGG
CAGAGCATGGCCCAGGCGGAGGAGGAGACGCGGAGCCGAAGTGCCATTGTCATCAAGGCTGGAGGCCGCT
ACCTGGGCAAGAAGGTTCAGTTTCGGAAACCAGCCCCAGGTGCAACAGACGCGGTGCCCTCCCGGAAGCG
GGCAACCCCCATCAACTTGGCGAGTGCCATCAGGAAGAGTGGTGCCAGTGCCGTGAGTGGGGGCAGCGGG
GTGCCC
