[The description below was written by a language model from this plasmid's Addgene catalogue record.]
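Description:
FLAG-ELL 45-373 pBacPAK8 is a baculovirus transfer plasmid built on the commercial pBacPAK8 backbone (about 5.5 kb without insert) and intended for constructing recombinant baculoviruses for protein expression in insect cells. It is propagated in E. coli under ampicillin selection; the record lists the copy number as unknown and gives no feature table, so the origin of replication, promoter and flanking viral sequences are not explicitly documented. Transfer vectors of this type generally place the cloned gene between baculoviral homology regions, so that recombination with viral DNA in insect cells moves the expression cassette into the viral genome, where it is driven by a strong late viral promoter. That arrangement is a general property of this vector class rather than something stated in the record.

The payload is a roughly 990 bp fragment of human ELL (eleven-nineteen lysine-rich in leukemia), an RNA polymerase II elongation factor. The fragment is a truncation encoding amino acids 45 to 373, so it lacks both the extreme N-terminus and the C-terminal portion of the protein. It carries an N-terminal FLAG epitope, recorded as contributed by the backbone, which allows immunodetection and affinity purification of the expressed fragment. The insert was cloned by restriction digestion, with a SalI site at the 5′ junction that was destroyed in the process and an EcoRI site at the 3′ junction that remains intact.

The associated publication concerns ELL-associated factors 1 and 2 as positive regulators of ELL. This suggests the construct served as one of a set of deletion mutants for producing recombinant ELL fragments, probably to map regions needed for elongation activity or for interaction with those partners, although the record does not state the specific purpose.
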