Addgene plasmid #15330: FLAG-ELL 45-373 pBacPAK8
Depositing lab: Joan Conaway & Ronald Conaway. Depositing organization: Stowers Institute for Medical Research. Publication: ELL-associated factors 1 and 2 are positive regulators of RNA polymerase II elongation factor ELL. Kong SE, Banks CA, Shilatifard A, Conaway JW, Conaway RC. Proc Natl Acad Sci U S A. 2005 Jul 19. 102(29):10094-8. 10.1073/pnas.0503017102 PubMed 16006523.
Backbone
  Vector backbone: pBacPAK8
  Backbone manufacturer: Clontech
  Backbone size w/o insert (bp): 5538
  Vector type: Baculovirus construction
Growth in bacteria
  Bacterial resistance: Ampicillin, 100 μg/mL
  Growth temperature: 37°C
  Growth strain: DH5alpha
  Copy number: Unknown
Gene/Insert
  Gene/Insert name: eleven nineteen lysine rich in leukemia (alt name: ELL)
  Species: H. sapiens (human)
  Insert size (bp): 990
  Mutation: Amino acids 45-373
  Entrez Gene: ELL (a.k.a. C19orf17, ELL1, MEN, PPP1R68)
  Tag / fusion protein: FLAG (N terminal on backbone)
  Cloning method: Restriction Enzyme; 5′ cloning site Sal1 (destroyed during cloning); 3′ cloning site EcoR1 (not destroyed)
  Sequencing primers: 5′ Bac1; 3′ Bac2
Terms and licenses: Academic/Nonprofit Terms; Industry Terms: Not Available to Industry
How to cite: FLAG-ELL 45-373 pBacPAK8 was a gift from Joan Conaway & Ronald Conaway (Addgene plasmid # 15330 ; http://n2t.net/addgene:15330 ; RRID:Addgene_15330)
